Addgene plasmid #180370: pSIN-Skil-gRNA1
Purpose: targeting mouse Skil/SnoN gene
Depositing lab: Dan Littman. Depositing organization: NYU Grossman School of Medicine. Publication: Arkadia-SKI/SnoN signaling differentially regulates TGF-beta-induced iTreg and Th17 cell differentiation. Xu H, Wu L, Nguyen HH, Mesa KR, Raghavan V, Episkopou V, Littman DR. J Exp Med. 2021 Nov 1;218(11). pii: 212614. doi: 10.1084/jem.20210777. Epub 2021 Sep 2. PubMed 34473197.
Backbone
  Vector backbone: pSIN
  Backbone size w/o insert (bp): 7099
  Total vector size (bp): 7058
  Modifications to backbone: The retroviral sgRNA expression vector pSIN-U6-sgRNA-EF1as-Thy1.1-P2A-Neo was generated by mutating a pSIN vector backbone and the 5′ LTR to remove BbsI sites and assembling a hU6-BbsI-filler-BbsI-tracr EF1as-Thy1.1-P2A-Neo cassette downstream from the packaging signal
  Vector type: Mammalian Expression, Retroviral
Growth in bacteria
  Bacterial resistance: Ampicillin, 100 μg/mL
  Growth temperature: 37°C
  Growth strain: NEB Stable ; Stbl3
  Copy number: High Copy
Gene/Insert
  Gene/Insert name: Skil targeting gRNA (alt name: SnoN)
  gRNA/shRNA sequence: GGTCAACGTGATCAGCCCAC
  Species: M. musculus (mouse)
  Entrez Gene: Skil (a.k.a. Skir, SnoN, sno)
  Promoter: human U6
  Cloning method: Restriction Enzyme; 5′ cloning site BbsI (destroyed during cloning); 3′ cloning site BbsI (destroyed during cloning)
  Sequencing primers: 5′ LKO.1-5'
Terms and licenses: Academic/Nonprofit Terms; Industry Terms: Not Available to Industry
How to cite: pSIN-Skil-gRNA1 was a gift from Dan Littman (Addgene plasmid # 180370 ; http://n2t.net/addgene:180370 ; RRID:Addgene_180370)
