[The description below was written by a language model from this plasmid's Addgene catalogue record and pLannotate feature annotations shown in this document.]
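Description:
pSIN-Skil-gRNA1 is a self-inactivating gammaretroviral vector that delivers a single CRISPR guide RNA against the mouse Skil gene (also called SnoN). It is built on a pSIN backbone that was modified to remove BbsI sites from the backbone and 5′ LTR, so that guide oligonucleotides could be cloned between two BbsI sites in place of a filler. Both sites are destroyed by the insertion. In bacteria the roughly 7.1 kb plasmid replicates from a high-copy ColE1/pUC-type origin and is selected with ampicillin through the β-lactamase gene. The recombination-tolerant strains listed for growth are typical for LTR-containing plasmids.

The viral genome is transcribed in packaging cells from a CMV enhancer/promoter fused to a truncated 5′ LTR. This is followed by a packaging signal and a truncated gag segment lacking its start codon, which supports encapsidation. Downstream, the human U6 RNA polymerase III promoter drives the Skil-targeting spacer joined to the Streptococcus pyogenes Cas9 guide scaffold. A separate EF-1α core promoter expresses Thy1.1 (CD90.1), a surface marker, linked according to the backbone description by a P2A peptide to the neomycin resistance gene. Transduced cells can therefore be identified or sorted by antibody staining, or selected with G418. The U3-deleted 3′ LTR silences LTR promoter activity after integration, leaving the internal promoters to act.

The vector carries no Cas9, so the nuclease must be supplied by the target cells or by another construct. The associated study concerns SKI/SnoN signalling in TGF-β-induced iTreg and Th17 differentiation, which suggests use for knocking out Skil in mouse T cells.
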