Features (pLannotate 1.2.2; 19 found; start..end, strand, type, name):
    543..647     -  promoter       AmpR promoter: bla
    833..1212    +  enhancer       CMV enhancer: human cytomegalovirus immediate early enhancer
   1213..1416    +  promoter       CMV promoter: human cytomegalovirus (CMV) immediate early promoter
   1417..1592    +  LTR            5' LTR (truncated): truncated long terminal repeat from Moloney murine sarcoma virus
   1714..1988    +  misc_feature   MESV Ψ (fragment): packaging signal of murine embryonic stem cell virus
   2055..2470    +  CDS            gag (truncated): truncated Moloney murine leukemia virus (MMLV) gag gene lacking the start codon
   2517..2757    +  promoter       U6 promoter: RNA polymerase III promoter for human U6 snRNA
   2786..2861    +  misc_RNA       gRNA scaffold: guide RNA scaffold for the Streptococcus pyogenes CRISPR/Cas9 system
   2968..3179    +  promoter       EF-1α core promoter: core promoter for human elongation factor EF-1α
   3199..3684    +  CDS            Thy1.1: mouse GPI-anchored cell surface glycoprotein of the immunoglobulin superfamily This allele of Thy1 is also known as CD90.1.
   3751..4542    +  CDS            neo: KKA2_KLEPN - Also known as kan, nptII. Experimental evidence at protein level: Swiss-Prot protein existence level 1. Resistance to kanamycin, neomycin, paromomycin, ribostamycin, butirosin and gentamicin B. From Klebsiella pneumoniae.
   4555..4624    +  CDS            env (fragment): murine leukemia virus gPr80 envelope polyprotein precursor; env; proteolytically cleaved into gp70SU and p15TM subunits
   4666..5091    +  LTR            3' LTR (ΔU3): self-inactivating 3' long terminal repeat (LTR) from Moloney murine leukemia virus
   5160..5200    +  CDS            rop (fragment): Rop protein, which maintains plasmids at low copy number; rop
   5302..5340    +  misc_feature   bom (fragment): basis of mobility region from pBR322
   5357..5686    +  promoter       SV40 promoter: SV40 enhancer and early promoter
   5692..5793    +  misc_feature   bom (fragment): basis of mobility region from pBR322
   5979..6567    -  rep_origin     ori: high-copy-number ColE1/pMB1/pBR322/pUC origin of replication
   6738..542     -  CDS            AmpR (across the origin): β-lactamase; bla; confers resistance to ampicillin, carbenicillin, and related antibiotics
>Addgene plasmid #180370 | pSIN-Skil-gRNA1 | addgene full sequence | sequence record 364059 | Addgene NGS Result
GGCATCGTGGTGTCACGCTCGTCGTTTGGTATGGCTTCATTCAGCTCCGGTTCCCAACGATCAAGGCGAG
TTACATGATCCCCCATGTTGTGCAAAAAAGCGGTTAGCTCCTTCGGTCCTCCGATCGTTGTCAGAAGTAA
GTTGGCCGCAGTGTTATCACTCATGGTTATGGCAGCACTGCATAATTCTCTTACTGTCATGCCATCCGTA
AGATGCTTTTCTGTGACTGGTGAGTACTCAACCAAGTCATTCTGAGAATAGTGTATGCGGCGACCGAGTT
GCTCTTGCCCGGCGTCAACACGGGATAATACCGCGCCACATAGCAGAACTTTAAAAGTGCTCATCATTGG
AAAACGTTCTTCGGGGCGAAAACTCTCAAGGATCTTACCGCTGTTGAGATCCAGTTCGATGTAACCCACT
CGTGCACCCAACTGATCTTCAGCATCTTTTACTTTCACCAGCGTTTCTGGGTGAGCAAAAACAGGAAGGC
AAAATGCCGCAAAAAAGGGAATAAGGGCGACACGGAAATGTTGAATACTCATACTCTTCCTTTTTCAATA
TTATTGAAGCATTTATCAGGGTTATTGTCTCATGAGCGGATACATATTTGAATGTATTTAGAAAAATAAA
CAAATAGGGGTTCCGCGCACATTTCCCCGAAAAGTGCCACCTGACGTCTAAGAAACCATTATTATCATGA
CATTAACCTATAAAAATAGGCGTATCACGAGGCCCTTTCGTGTTCAAGAATTAGCTTGGCCATTGCATAC
GTTGTATCCATATCATAATATGTACATTTATATTGGCTCATGTCCAACATTACCGCCATGTTGACATTGA
TTATTGACTAGTTATTAATAGTAATCAATTACGGGGTCATTAGTTCATAGCCCATATATGGAGTTCCGCG
TTACATAACTTACGGTAAATGGCCCGCCTGGCTGACCGCCCAACGACCCCCGCCCATTGACGTCAATAAT
GACGTATGTTCCCATAGTAACGCCAATAGGGACTTTCCATTGACGTCAATGGGTGGAGTATTTACGGTAA
ACTGCCCACTTGGCAGTACATCAAGTGTATCATATGCCAAGTACGCCCCCTATTGACGTCAATGACGGTA
AATGGCCCGCCTGGCATTATGCCCAGTACATGACCTTATGGGACTTTCCTACTTGGCAGTACATCTACGT
ATTAGTCATCGCTATTACCATGGTGATGCGGTTTTGGCAGTACATCAATGGGCGTGGATAGCGGTTTGAC
TCACGGGGATTTCCAAGTCTCCACCCCATTGACGTCAATGGGAGTTTGTTTTGGCACCAAAATCAACGGG
ACTTTCCAAAATGTCGTAACAACTCCGCCCCATTGACGCAAATGGGCGGTAGGCGTGTACGGTGGGAGGT
CTATATAAGCAGAGCTCAATAAAAGAGCCCACAACCCCTCACTCGGCGCGCCAGTCCTCCGATAGACTGC
GTCGCCCGGGTACCCGTATTCCCAATAAAGCCTCTTGCTGTTTGCATCCGAATCGTGGTCTCGCTGTTCC
TTGGGAGGGTCTCCTCTGAGTGATTGACTACCCACGACGGGGGTCTTTCATTTGGGGGCTCGTCCGGGAT
TTGGAGACCCCTGCCCAGGGACCACCGACCCACCACCGGGAGGTAAGCTGGCCAGCAACTTATCTGTGTC
TGTCCGATTGTCTAGTGTCTATGTTTGATGTTATGCGCCTGCGTCTGTACTAGTTAGCTAACTAGCTCTG
TATCTGGCGGACCCGTGGTGGAACTGACGAGTTCTGAACACCCGGCCGCAACCCTGGGAGACGTCCCAGG
GACTTTGGGGGCCGTTTTTGTGGCCCGACCTGAGGAAGGGAGTCGATGTGGAATCCGACCCCGTCAGGAT
ATGTGGTTCTGGTAGGAGACGAGAACCTAAAACAGTTCCCGCCTCCGTCTGAATTTTTGCTTTCGGTTTG
GAACCGAAGCCGCGCGTCTTGTCTGCTGCAGCGCTGCAGCATCGTTCTGTGTTGTCTCTGTCTGACTGTG
TTTCTGTATTTGTCTGAAAATTAGGGCCAGACTGTTACCACTCCCTTAAGTTTGACCTTAGGTCACTGGA
AAGATGTCGAGCGGATCGCTCACAACCAGTCGGTAGATGTCAAGAAGAGACGTTGGTTACCTTCTGCTCT
GCAGAATGGCCAACCTTTAACGTCGGATGGCCGCGAGACGGCACCTTTAACCGAGACCTCATCACCCAGG
TTAAGATCAAGGTCTTTTCACCTGGCCCGCATGGACACCCAGACCAGGTCCCCTACATCGTGACCTGGGA
AGCCTTGGCTTTTGACCCCCCTCCCTGGGTCAAGCCCTTTGTACACCCTAAGCCTCCGCCTCCTCTTCCT
CCATCCGCCCCGTCTCTCCCCCTTGAACCTCCTCGTTCGACCCCGCCTCGATCCTCCCTTTATCCAGCCC
TCACTCCTTCTCTAGGCGCCGGAATTGAAGATCTTTAATTAACGATCTATCGATTCTAGATCTAGAGAGG
GCCTATTTCCCATGATTCCTTCATATTTGCATATACGATACAAGGCTGTTAGAGAGATAATTAGAATTAA
TTTGACTGTAAACACAAAGATATTAGTACAAAATACGTGACGTAGAAAGTAATAATTTCTTGGGTAGTTT
GCAGTTTTAAAATTATGTTTTAAAATGGACTATCATATGCTTACCGTAACTTGAAAGTATTTCGATTTCT
TGGCTTTATATATCTTGTGGAAAGGACGAAACACCGGTCAACGTGATCAGCCCACGTTTTAGAGCTAGAA
ATAGCAAGTTAAAATAAGGCTAGTCCGTTATCAACTTGAAAAAGTGGCACCGAGTCGGTGCTTTTTTGAA
TTTAGATCTTGAGACAAGGTGCCGGGCCGGGAATTCGGCGAATTGGGCCCGACGTCGCATGCTCCCGGCC
CCTCGAGTGGCTCCGGTGCCCGTCAGTGGGCAGAGCGCACATCGCCCACAGTCCCCGAGAAGTTGGGGGG
AGGGGTCGGCAATTGAACCGGTGCCTAGAGAAGGTGGCGCGGGGTAAACTGGGAAAGTGATGTCGTGTAC
TGGCTCCGCCTTTTTCCCGAGGGTGGGGGAGAACCGTATATAAGTGCAGTAGTCGCCGTGAACGTTCTTT
TTCGCAACGGGTTTGCCGCCAGAACACAGGTGTCGTGACGCGGCCACCATGAACCCAGCCATCAGCGTCG
CTCTCCTGCTCTCAGTCTTGCAGGTGTCCCGAGGGCAGAAGGTGACCAGCCTGACAGCCTGCCTGGTGAA
CCAAAACCTTCGCCTGGACTGCCGCCATGAGAATAACACCAAGGATAACTCCATCCAGCATGAGTTCAGC
CTGACCCGAGAGAAGAGGAAGCACGTGCTCTCAGGCACCCTCGGGATACCCGAGCACACGTACCGCTCCC
GCGTCACCCTCTCCAACCAGCCCTATATCAAGGTCCTTACCCTAGCCAACTTCACCACCAAGGATGAGGG
CGACTACTTTTGTGAGCTTCGAGTCTCGGGCGCGAATCCCATGAGCTCCAATAAAAGTATCAGTGTGTAT
AGAGACAAACTGGTCAAGTGTGGCGGCATAAGCCTGCTGGTTCAGAACACATCCTGGATGCTGCTGCTGC
TGCTTTCCCTCTCCCTCCTCCAAGCCCTGGACTTCATTTCTCTGGGCAGCGGCGCCACCAACTTCAGCCT
GCTGAAGCAGGCCGGCGACGTGGAGGAGAACCCCGGCCCCATGATTGAACAAGATGGATTGCACGCAGGT
TCTCCGGCCGCTTGGGTGGAGAGGCTATTCGGCTATGACTGGGCACAACAGACAATCGGCTGCTCTGATG
CCGCCGTGTTCCGGCTGTCAGCGCAGGGGCGCCCGGTTCTTTTTGTCAAGACCGACCTGTCCGGTGCCCT
GAATGAACTGCAGGACGAGGCAGCGCGGCTATCGTGGCTGGCCACGACGGGCGTTCCTTGCGCAGCTGTG
CTCGACGTTGTCACTGAAGCGGGAAGGGACTGGCTGCTATTGGGCGAAGTGCCGGGGCAGGATCTCCTGT
CATCTCACCTTGCTCCTGCCGAGAAAGTATCCATCATGGCTGATGCAATGCGGCGGCTGCATACGCTTGA
TCCGGCTACCTGCCCATTCGACCACCAAGCGAAACATCGCATCGAGCGAGCACGTACTCGGATGGAAGCC
GGTCTTGTCGATCAGGATGATCTGGACGAAGAGCATCAGGGGCTCGCGCCAGCCGAACTGTTCGCCAGGC
TCAAGGCGCGCATGCCCGACGGCGAGGATCTCGTCGTGACCCATGGCGATGCCTGCTTGCCGAATATCAT
GGTGGAAAATGGCCGCTTTTCTGGATTCATCGACTGTGGCCGGCTGGGTGTGGCGGACCGCTATCAGGAC
ATAGCGTTGGCTACCCGTGATATTGCTGAAGAGCTTGGCGGCGAATGGGCTGACCGCTTCCTCGTGCTTT
ACGGTATCGCCGCTCCCGATTCGCAGCGCATCGCCTTCTATCGCCTTCTTGACGAGTTCTTCTGATTAGA
TATCATCAGTGGTCCAGGCTCTAGTTTTGACTCAACAATATCACCAGCTGAAGCCTATAGAGTACGAGCC
ATAGATAAAATAAAAGATTTTATTTAGTCTCCAGAAAAAGGGGGGAATGAAAGACCCCACCTGTAGGTTT
GGCAAGCTAGCTTAAGTAACGCCATTTTGCAAGGCATGGAAAAATACATAACTGAGAATAGAGAAGTTCA
GATCAAGGTCAGGAACAGATGGAACAGGGTCGACCCTAGAGAACCATCAGATGTTTCCAGGGTGCCCCAA
GGACCTGAAATGACCCTGTGCCTTATTTGAACTAACCAATCAGTTCGCTTCTCGCTTCTGTTCGCGCGCT
TCTGCTCCCCGAGCTCAATAAAAGAGCCCACAACCCCTCACTCGGGGCGCCAGTCCTCCGATTGACTGAG
TCGCCCGGGTACCCGTGTATCCAATAAACCCTCTTGCAGTTGCATCCGACTTGTGGTCTCGCTGTTCCTT
GGGAGGGTCTCCTCTGAGTGATTGACTACCCGTCAGCGGGGGTCTTTCATTTGGGGGCTCGTCCGGGATC
GGGAGACCCCTGCCCAGGGACCACCGACCCACCACCGGGAGGTAAGCTGGCTGCCTCGCGCGTTTCGGTG
ATGACGGTGAAAACCTCTGACACATGCAGCTCCCGGAGACGGTCACAGCTTGTCTGTAAGCGGATGCCGG
GAGCAGACAAGCCCGTCAGGGCGCGTCAGCGGGTGTTGGCGGGTGTCGGGGCGCAGCCATGACCCAGTCA
CGTAGCGATAGCGGAGTGTAGATCCGGCTGTGGAATGTGTGTCAGTTAGGGTGTGGAAAGTCCCCAGGCT
CCCCAGCAGGCAGAAGTATGCAAAGCATGCATCTCAATTAGTCAGCAACCAGGTGTGGAAAGTCCCCAGG
CTCCCCAGCAGGCAGAAGTATGCAAAGCATGCATCTCAATTAGTCAGCAACCATAGTCCCGCCCCTAACT
CCGCCCATCCCGCCCCTAACTCCGCCCAGTTCCGCCCATTCTCCGCCCCATGGCTGACTAATTTTTTTTA
TTTATGCAGAGGCCGAGGCCGCCTCGGCCTCTGAGCTATTCCAGAAGTAGTGAGGAGGCTTTTTTGGAGG
CCTAGGCTTTTGCAAAAAGCTTACTGGCTTAACTATGCGGCATCAGAGCAGATTGTACTGAGAGTGCACC
ATATGCGGTGTGAAATACCGCACAGATGCGTAAGGAGAAAATACCGCATCAGGCGCTCTTCCGCTTCCTC
GCTCACTGACTCGCTGCGCTCGGTCGTTCGGCTGCGGCGAGCGGTATCAGCTCACTCAAAGGCGGTAATA
CGGTTATCCACAGAATCAGGGGATAACGCAGGAAAGAACATGTGAGCAAAAGGCCAGCAAAAGGCCAGGA
ACCGTAAAAAGGCCGCGTTGCTGGCGTTTTTCCATAGGCTCCGCCCCCCTGACGAGCATCACAAAAATCG
ACGCTCAAGTCAGAGGTGGCGAAACCCGACAGGACTATAAAGATACCAGGCGTTTCCCCCTGGAAGCTCC
CTCGTGCGCTCTCCTGTTCCGACCCTGCCGCTTACCGGATACCTGTCCGCCTTTCTCCCTTCGGGAAGCG
TGGCGCTTTCTCATAGCTCACGCTGTAGGTATCTCAGTTCGGTGTAGGTCGTTCGCTCCAAGCTGGGCTG
TGTGCACGAACCCCCCGTTCAGCCCGACCGCTGCGCCTTATCCGGTAACTATCGTCTTGAGTCCAACCCG
GTAAGACACGACTTATCGCCACTGGCAGCAGCCACTGGTAACAGGATTAGCAGAGCGAGGTATGTAGGCG
GTGCTACAGAGTTCTTGAAGTGGTGGCCTAACTACGGCTACACTAGAAGGACAGTATTTGGTATCTGCGC
TCTGCTGAAGCCAGTTACCTTCGGAAAAAGAGTTGGTAGCTCTTGATCCGGCAAACAAACCACCGCTGGT
AGCGGTGGTTTTTTTGTTTGCAAGCAGCAGATTACGCGCAGAAAAAAAGGATCTCAAGAAGATCCTTTGA
TCTTTTCTACGGGGTCTGACGCTCAGTGGAACGAAAACTCACGTTAAGGGATTTTGGTCATGAGATTATC
AAAAAGGATCTTCACCTAGATCCTTTTAAATTAAAAATGAAGTTTTAAATCAATCTAAAGTATATATGAG
TAAACTTGGTCTGACAGTTACCAATGCTTAATCAGTGAGGCACCTATCTCAGCGATCTGTCTATTTCGTT
CATCCATAGTTGCCTGACTCCCCGTCGTGTAGATAACTACGATACGGGAGGGCTTACCATCTGGCCCCAG
TGCTGCAATGATACCGCGAGACCCACGCTCACCGGCTCCAGATTTATCAGCAATAAACCAGCCAGCCGGA
AGGGCCGAGCGCAGAAGTGGTCCTGCAACTTTATCCGCCTCCATCCAGTCTATTAATTGTTGCCGGGAAG
CTAGAGTAAGTAGTTCGCCAGTTAATAGTTTGCGCAACGTTGTTGCCATTGCTGCA
